>Addgene plasmid #99925 | pcDNA3-HA-REDD1 1-192 (#421) | addgene full sequence | sequence record 197990 | Addgene NGS Result
GACATTGATTATTGACTAGTTATTAATAGTAATCAATTACGGGGTCATTAGTTCATAGCCCATATATGGA
GTTCCGCGTTACATAACTTACGGTAAATGGCCCGCCTGGCTGACCGCCCAACGACCCCCGCCCATTGACG
TCAATAATGACGTATGTTCCCATAGTAACGCCAATAGGGACTTTCCATTGACGTCAATGGGTGGAGTATT
TACGGTAAACTGCCCACTTGGCAGTACATCAAGTGTATCATATGCCAAGTACGCCCCCTATTGACGTCAA
TGACGGTAAATGGCCCGCCTGGCATTATGCCCAGTACATGACCTTATGGGACTTTCCTACTTGGCAGTAC
ATCTACGTATTAGTCATCGCTATTACCATGGTGATGCGGTTTTGGCAGTACATCAATGGGCGTGGATAGC
GGTTTGACTCACGGGGATTTCCAAGTCTCCACCCCATTGACGTCAATGGGAGTTTGTTTTGGCACCAAAA
TCAACGGGACTTTCCAAAATGTCGTAACAACTCCGCCCCATTGACGCAAATGGGCGGTAGGCGTGTACGG
TGGGAGGTCTATATAAGCAGAGCTCTCTGGCTAACTAGAGAACCCACTGCTTACTGGCTTATCGAAATTA
ATACGACTCACTATAGGGAGACCCAAGCTTGGTACCGAGCTCGGATCCGCCACCATGCCTAGCCTTTGGG
ACCGCTTCTCGTCGTCGTCCACCTCCTCTTCGCCCTCGTCCTTGCCCCGAACTCCCACCCCAGATCGGCC
GCCGCGCTCAGCCTGGGGGTCGGCGACCCGGGAGGAGGGGTTTGACCGCTCCACGAGCCTGGAGAGCTCG
GACTGCGAGTCCCTGGACAGCAGCAACAGTGGCTTCGGGCCGGAGGAAGACACGGCTTACCTGGATGGGG
TGTCGTTGCCCGACTTTGAGCTGCTCAGTGACCCTGAGGATGAACACTTGTGTGCCAACCTGATGCAGCT
GCTGCAGGAGAGCCTGGCCCAGGCGCGGCTGGGCTCTCGACGCCCTGCGCGCCTGCTGATGCCTAGCCAG
TTGGTAAGCCAGGTGGGCAAAGAACTACTGCGCCTGGCCTACAGCGAGCCGTGCGGCCTGCGGGGGGCGC
TGCTGGACGTCTGCGTGGAGCAGGGCAAGAGCTGCCACAGCGTGGGCCAGCTGGCACTCGACCCCAGCCT
GGTGCCCACCTTCCAGCTGACCCTCGTGCTGCGCCTGGACTCACGACTCTGGCCCAAGATCCAGGGGCTG
TACCCATACGATGTTCCAGATTACGCTTGAGAATTCTGCAGATATCCATCACACTGGCGGCCGCTCGAGC
ATGCATCTAGAGGGCCCTATTCTATAGTGTCACCTAAATGCTAGAGCTCGCTGATCAGCCTCGACTGTGC
CTTCTAGTTGCCAGCCATCTGTTGTTTGCCCCTCCCCCGTGCCTTCCTTGACCCTGGAAGGTGCCACTCC
CACTGTCCTTTCCTAATAAAATGAGGAAATTGCATCGCATTGTCTGAGTAGGTGTCATTCTATTCTGGGG
GGTGGGGTGGGGCAGGACAGCAAGGGGGAGGATTGGGAAGACAATAGCAGGCATGCTGGGGATGCGGTGG
GCTCTATGGCTTCTGAGGCGGAAAGAACCAGCTGGGGCTCTAGGGGGTATCCCC
[124 nt withheld, positions 1665-1788]
C
[91 nt withheld, positions 1790-1880]
A
[49 nt withheld, positions 1882-1930]
CCTTTGACGTTGGAGTCCACGTTCTTT
[37 nt withheld, positions 1958-1994]
ACCCTATCTCGGTCTATTCTTTTGATTTATAAGGGATTTTGCCGATTTCGGCCTATTGGTTAAAAAATGA
GCTGATTTAACAAAAATTTAACGCGAATTAATTCTGTGGAATGTGTGTCAGTTAGGGTGTGGAAAGTCCC
CAGGCTCCCCAGCAGGCAGAAGTATGCAAAGCATGCATCTCAATTAGTCAGCAACCAGGTGTGGAAAGTC
CCCAGGCTCCCCAGCAGGCAGAAGTATGCAAAGCATGCATCTCAATTAGTCAGCAACCATAGTCCCGCCC
CTAACTCCGCCCATCCCGCCCCTAACTCCGCCCAGTTCCGCCCATTCTCCGCCCCATGGCTGACTAATTT
TTTTTATTTATGCAGAGGCCGAGGCCGCCTCTGCCTCTGAGCTATTCCAGAAGTAGTGAGGAGGCTTTTT
TGGAGGCCTAGGCTTTTGCAAAAAGCTCCCGGGAGCTTGTATATCCATTTTCGGATCTGATCAAGAGACA
GGATGAGGATCGTTTCGCATGATTGAACAAGATGGATTGCACGCAGGTTCTCCGGCCGCTTGGGTGGAGA
GGCTATTCGGCTATGACTGGGCACAACAGACAATCGGCTGCTCTGATGCCGCCGTGTTCCGGCTGTCAGC
GCAGGGGCGCCCGGTTCTTTTTGTCAAGACCGACCTGTCCGGTGCCCTGAATGAACTGCAGGACGAGGCA
GCGCGGCTATCGTGGCTGGCCACGACGGGCGTTCCTTGCGCAGCTGTGCTCGACGTTGTCACTGAAGCGG
GAAGGGACTGGCTGCTATTGGGCGAAGTGCCGGGGCAGGATCTCCTGTCATCTCACCTTGCTCCTGCCGA
GAAAGTATCCATCATGGCTGATGCAATGCGGCGGCTGCATACGCTTGATCCGGCTACCTGCCCATTCGAC
CACCAAGCGAAACATCGCATCGAGCGAGCACGTACTCGGATGGAAGCCGGTCTTGTCGATCAGGATGATC
TGGACGAAGAGCATCAGGGGCTCGCGCCAGCCGAACTGTTCGCCAGGCTCAAGGCGCGCATGCCCGACGG
CGAGGATCTCGTCGTGACCCATGGCGATGCCTGCTTGCCGAATATCATGGTGGAAAATGGCCGCTTTTCT
GGATTCATCGACTGTGGCCGGCTGGGTGTGGCGGACCGCTATCAGGACATAGCGTTGGCTACCCGTGATA
TTGCTGAAGAGCTTGGCGGCGAATGGGCTGACCGCTTCCTCGTGCTTTACGGTATCGCCGCTCCCGATTC
GCAGCGCATCGCCTTCTATCGCCTTCTTGACGAGTTCTTCTGAGCGGGACTCTGGGGTTCGAAATGACCG
ACCAAGCGACGCCCAACCTGCCATCACGAGATTTCGATTCCACCGCCGCCTTCTATGAAAGGTTGGGCTT
CGGAATCGTTTTCCGGGACGCCGGCTGGATGATCCTCCAGCGCGGGGATCTCATGCTGGAGTTCTTCGCC
CACCCCAACTTGTTTATTGCAGCTTATAATGGTTACAAATAAAGCAATAGCATCACAAATTTCACAAATA
AAGCATTTTTTTCACTGCATTCTAGTTGTGGTTTGTCCAAACTCATCAATGTATCTTATCATGTCTGTAT
ACCGTCGACCTCTAGCTAGAGCTTGGCGTAATCATGGTCATAGCTGTTTCCTGTGTGAAATTGTTATCCG
CTCACAATTCCACACAACATACGAGCCGGAAGCATAAAGTGTAAAGCCTGGGGTGCCTAATGAGTGAGCT
AACTCACATTAATTGCGTTGCGCTCACTGCCCGCTTTCCAGTCGGGAAACCTGTCGTGCCAGCTGCATTA
ATGAATCGGCCAACGCGCGGGGAGAGGCGGTTTGCGTATTGGGCGCTCTTCCGCTTCCTCGCTCACTGAC
TCGCTGCGCTCGGTCGTTCGGCTGCGGCGAGCGGTATCAGCTCACTCAAAGGCGGTAATACGGTTATCCA
CAGAATCAGGGGATAACGCAGGAAAGAACATGTGAGCAAAAGGCCAGCAAAAGGCCAGGAACCGTAAAAA
GGCCGCGTTGCTGGCGTTTTTCCATAGGCTCCGCCCCCCTGACGAGCATCACAAAAATCGACGCTCAAGT
CAGAGGTGGCGAAACCCGACAGGACTATAAAGATACCAGGCGTTTCCCCCTGGAAGCTCCCTCGTGCGCT
CTCCTGTTCCGACCCTGCCGCTTACCGGATACCTGTCCGCCTTTCTCCCTTCGGGAAGCGTGGCGCTTTC
TCATAGCTCACGCTGTAGGTATCTCAGTTCGGTGTAGGTCGTTCGCTCCAAGCTGGGCTGTGTGCACGAA
CCCCCCGTTCAGCCCGACCGCTGCGCCTTATCCGGTAACTATCGTCTTGAGTCCAACCCGGTAAGACACG
ACTTATCGCCACTGGCAGCAGCCACTGGTAACAGGATTAGCAGAGCGAGGTATGTAGGCGGTGCTACAGA
GTTCTTGAAGTGGTGGCCTAACTACGGCTACACTAGAAGAACAGTATTTGGTATCTGCGCTCTGCTGAAG
CCAGTTACCTTCGGAAAAAGAGTTGGTAGCTCTTGATCCGGCAAACAAACCACCGCTGGTAGCGGTGGTT
TTTTTGTTTGCAAGCAGCAGATTACGCGCAGAAAAAAAGGATCTCAAGAAGATCCTTTGATCTTTTCTAC
GGGGTCTGACGCTCAGTGGAACGAAAACTCACGTTAAGGGATTTTGGTCATGAGATTATCAAAAAGGATC
TTCACCTAGATCCTTTTAAATTAAAAATGAAGTTTTAAATCAATCTAAAGTATATATGAGTAAACTTGGT
CTGACAGTTACCAATGCTTAATCAGTGAGGCACCTATCTCAGCGATCTGTCTATTTCGTTCATCCATAGT
TGCCTGACTCCCCGTCGTGTAGATAACTACGATACGGGAGGGCTTACCATCTGGCCCCAGTGCTGCAATG
ATACCGCGAGACCCACGCTCACCGGCTCCAGATTTATCAGCAATAAACCAGCCAGCCGGAAGGGCCGAGC
GCAGAAGTGGTCCTGCAACTTTATCCGCCTCCATCCAGTCTATTAATTGTTGCCGGGAAGCTAGAGTAAG
TAGTTCGCCAGTTAATAGTTTGCGCAACGTTGTTGCCATTGCTACAGGCATCGTGGTGTCACGCTCGTCG
TTTGGTATGGCTTCATTCAGCTCCGGTTCCCAACGATCAAGGCGAGTTACATGATCCCCCATGTTGTGCA
AAAAAGCGGTTAGCTCCTTCGGTCCTCCGATCGTTGTCAGAAGTAAGTTGGCCGCAGTGTTATCACTCAT
GGTTATGGCAGCACTGCATAATTCTCTTACTGTCATGCCATCCGTAAGATGCTTTTCTGTGACTGGTGAG
TACTCAACCAAGTCATTCTGAGAATAGTGTATGCGGCGACCGAGTTGCTCTTGCCCGGCGTCAATACGGG
ATAATACCGCGCCACATAGCAGAACTTTAAAAGTGCTCATCATTGGAAAACGTTCTTCGGGGCGAAAACT
CTCAAGGATCTTACCGCTGTTGAGATCCAGTTCGATGTAACCCACTCGTGCACCCAACTGATCTTCAGCA
TCTTTTACTTTCACCAGCGTTTCTGGGTGAGCAAAAACAGGAAGGCAAAATGCCGCAAAAAAGGGAATAA
GGGCGACACGGAAATGTTGAATACTCATACTCTTCCTTTTTCAATATTATTGAAGCATTTATCAGGGTTA
TTGTCTCATGAGCGGATACATATTTGAATGTATTTAGAAAAATAAACAAATAGGGGTTCCGCGCACATTT
CCCCGAAAAGTGCCACCTGACGTCGACGGATCGGGAGATCTCCCGATCCCCTATGGTGCACTCTCAGTAC
AATCTGCTCTGATGCCGCATAGTTAAGCCAGTATCTGCTCCCTGCTTGTGTGTTGGAGGTCGCTGAGTAG
TGCGCGAGCAAAATTTAAGCTACAACAAGGCAAGGCTTGACCGACAATTGCATGAAGAATCTGCTTAGGG
TTAGGCGTTTTGCGCTGCTTCGCGATGTACGGGCCAGATATACGCGTT
Features (pLannotate 1.2.2; 22 found; start..end, strand, type, name):
      1..380     +  enhancer       CMV enhancer: human cytomegalovirus immediate early enhancer
    381..584     +  promoter       CMV promoter: human cytomegalovirus (CMV) immediate early promoter
    580..613     +  LTR            5' LTR (truncated) (fragment): truncated 5' long terminal repeat (LTR) from HIV-1
    629..647     +  promoter       T7 promoter: promoter for bacteriophage T7 RNA polymerase
    685..1263    +  CDS            DDIT4 (fragment): DDIT4_HUMAN - Also known as REDD1, RTP801. Experimental evidence at protein level: Swiss-Prot protein existence level 1. Regulates cell growth, proliferation and survival via inhibition of the activity of the mammalian target of rapamycin complex 1 (mTORC1). Inhibition of mTORC1 is mediated by a pathway that involves DDIT4/REDD1, AKT1, the TSC1-TSC2 complex and the GTPase RHEB. Plays an important role in responses to cellular energy levels and cellular stress, including responses to hypoxia and DNA damage. Regulates p53/TP53-mediated apoptosis in response to DNA damage via its effect on mTORC1
   1261..1288    +  CDS            3xHA (fragment): three tandem HA epitope tags
   1351..1369    -  promoter       SP6 promoter: promoter for bacteriophage SP6 RNA polymerase
   1395..1619    +  polyA_signal   bGH poly(A) signal: bovine growth hormone polyadenylation signal
   1623..1644    +  promoter       SV40 promoter (fragment): SV40 enhancer and early promoter
   1665..2093    +  rep_origin     f1 ori (sequence partly withheld): f1 bacteriophage origin of replication; arrow indicates direction of (+) strand synthesis
   2107..2436    +  promoter       SV40 promoter: SV40 enhancer and early promoter
   2503..3294    +  CDS            neo: KKA2_KLEPN - Also known as kan, nptII. Experimental evidence at protein level: Swiss-Prot protein existence level 1. Resistance to kanamycin, neomycin, paromomycin, ribostamycin, butirosin and gentamicin B. From Klebsiella pneumoniae.
   3318..3476    +  CDS            ble (fragment): BLE_KLEPN - Experimental evidence at protein level: Swiss-Prot protein existence level 1. Binding protein with a strong affinity to the bleomycin family of antibiotics. Binds to CL990; an antimitotic-antibiotic compound. From Klebsiella pneumoniae.
   3471..3592    +  polyA_signal   SV40 poly(A) signal: SV40 polyadenylation signal
   3665..3681    -  protein_bind   lac operator: The lac repressor binds to the lac operator to inhibit transcription in E. coli. This inhibition can be relieved by adding lactose or isopropyl-β-D-thiogalactopyranoside (IPTG). lac repressor encoded by lacI
   3689..3719    -  promoter       lac promoter: promoter for the E. coli lac operon
   3734..3755    -  protein_bind   CAP binding site: CAP binding activates transcription in the presence of cAMP. E. coli catabolite activator protein
   3768..3860    -  CDS            lacI (fragment): lac repressor; lacI; The lac repressor binds to the lac operator to inhibit transcription in E. coli. This inhibition can be relieved by adding lactose or isopropyl-β-D-thiogalactopyranoside (IPTG).
   4043..4631    -  rep_origin     ori: high-copy-number ColE1/pMB1/pBR322/pUC origin of replication
   4802..5662    -  CDS            AmpR: β-lactamase; bla; confers resistance to ampicillin, carbenicillin, and related antibiotics
   5663..5767    -  promoter       AmpR promoter: bla
   5826..5878    -  misc_feature   bom (fragment): basis of mobility region from pBR322
