[The description below was written by a language model from this plasmid's Addgene catalogue record and pLannotate feature annotations shown in this document.]
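Description:
pcDNA3-HA-REDD1 1-192 is a mammalian expression plasmid of about 6 kb built on the Invitrogen pcDNA3.1 backbone, encoding a C-terminally truncated form of human REDD1 (gene symbol DDIT4, also called RTP801 or Dig2). It is propagated in E. coli through a high-copy ColE1/pUC-type origin and selected with ampicillin via the β-lactamase gene. An f1 origin is also present. For selection in mammalian cells, the backbone carries a neomycin phosphotransferase cassette driven by the SV40 enhancer/early promoter and terminated by the SV40 polyadenylation signal, which permits G418 selection of stable transfectants. Short hits to ble, lacI, an HIV-1 LTR and a second SV40 promoter piece are labelled as fragments and are most likely annotation remnants of the backbone rather than functional parts.

The expression cassette uses the human cytomegalovirus immediate-early enhancer and promoter to drive the REDD1 coding fragment, followed by the bovine growth hormone polyadenylation signal. The insert encodes residues 1-192, removing the C-terminal end of the protein. An HA epitope is fused for detection or immunoprecipitation. Both the catalogue entry and the feature table place it at the C-terminus of the insert, where a short match to a 3xHA element immediately follows the coding region, despite the "HA-REDD1" order in the plasmid name. T7 and SP6 promoters flank the insert and can serve for in vitro transcription or as sequencing primer sites. The cloning sites are not recorded. REDD1 is a stress- and hypoxia-responsive negative regulator of mTORC1 acting through the TSC1-TSC2 complex. This deletion construct comes from a structure-function study of the protein, where truncations like this help map the regions needed for mTORC1 inhibition.
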