Addgene plasmid #99925: pcDNA3-HA-REDD1 1-192 (#421)
Purpose: mammalian expression
Depositing lab: James Brugarolas. Depositing organization: University of Texas Southwestern Medical Center. Publication: Structural analysis and functional implications of the negative mTORC1 regulator REDD1. Vega-Rubin-de-Celis S, Abdallah Z, Kinch L, Grishin NV, Brugarolas J, Zhang X. Biochemistry. 2010 Mar 23;49(11):2491-501. doi: 10.1021/bi902135e. PubMed 20166753.
Backbone
  Vector backbone: pcDNA3.1
  Backbone manufacturer: Invitrogen
  Vector type: Mammalian Expression
Growth in bacteria
  Bacterial resistance: Ampicillin, 100 μg/mL
  Growth temperature: 37°C
  Growth strain: DH5alpha
  Copy number: Unknown
Gene/Insert
  Gene/Insert name: REDD1
  Species: H. sapiens (human)
  Mutation: C-terminal deletion; encodes AA 1-192
  Entrez Gene: DDIT4 (a.k.a. Dig2, REDD-1, REDD1)
  Tag / fusion protein: HA (C terminal on insert)
  Cloning method: Restriction Enzyme; 5′ cloning site Unknown (unknown if destroyed); 3′ cloning site Unknown (unknown if destroyed)
Terms and licenses: Academic/Nonprofit Terms; Industry Terms: Not Available to Industry
How to cite: pcDNA3-HA-REDD1 1-192 (#421) was a gift from James Brugarolas (Addgene plasmid # 99925 ; http://n2t.net/addgene:99925 ; RRID:Addgene_99925)
